Addgene plasmid #225984: pCENTR_aco_mScarlet3
Purpose: Arabidopsis codon-optimized mScarlet3 in an entry clone
Depositing lab: Imran Siddiqi. Depositing organization: Centre for Cellular and Molecular Biology (CSIR-CCMB).
Backbone
  Vector backbone: pCONR221
  Vector type: Synthetic Biology
Growth in bacteria
  Bacterial resistance: Ampicillin, 100 μg/mL
  Growth temperature: 37°C
  Growth strain: DH5alpha
  Copy number: High Copy
Gene/Insert
  Gene/Insert name: mScarlet3 Arabidopsis codon-optimized
  Species: A. thaliana (mustard weed)
  Mutation: Arabidopsis Codon-Optimized mScarlet3
  Cloning method: Gene Synthesis
Terms and licenses: Academic/Nonprofit Terms; Industry Terms
How to cite: pCENTR_aco_mScarlet3 was a gift from Imran Siddiqi (Addgene plasmid # 225984 ; http://n2t.net/addgene:225984 ; RRID:Addgene_225984)
