[The description below was written by a language model from this plasmid's Addgene catalogue record and pLannotate feature annotations shown in this document.]
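Description:
pCENTR_aco_mScarlet3 is a small (about 3.7 kb) Gateway entry clone carrying a synthetic coding sequence for the red fluorescent protein mScarlet3, recoded to match Arabidopsis thaliana codon usage. The catalogue lists the backbone as pCONR221 and classes the plasmid as a synthetic biology vector. It is maintained in E. coli through a high-copy ColE1/pUC-type origin and is selected with ampicillin via a β-lactamase gene driven by its own bla promoter. The feature table also picks up backbone remnants with no evident functional role here: a fragment of the pBR322 bom region, a lacI promoter with a truncated lacI coding sequence, and a short lacZα fragment.

The payload is the fluorescent protein open reading frame, made by gene synthesis. The annotation software labels it as mScarlet, presumably the closest match for the related mScarlet3 variant. It is flanked by attL1 upstream and attL2 downstream. These sites allow an LR Clonase reaction to transfer the insert directionally into any attR-containing destination vector. The rrnB T1 and T2 terminators sit upstream of attL1, where they insulate the insert from read-through transcription originating in the backbone. No promoter or plant regulatory element is annotated next to the coding sequence, so the entry clone is not itself an expression construct, and expression depends on the destination vector chosen. The record supports its use as a modular source of a plant-optimized red reporter or fusion tag for building Arabidopsis expression constructs. It does not state whether the reading frame retains a start or stop codon, which would determine its suitability for N- or C-terminal fusions.
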