Features (pLannotate 1.2.2; 12 found; start..end, strand, type, name):
    109..213     +  promoter       AmpR promoter: bla
    214..1074    +  CDS            AmpR: β-lactamase; bla; confers resistance to ampicillin, carbenicillin, and related antibiotics
   1245..1833    +  rep_origin     ori: high-copy-number ColE1/pMB1/pBR322/pUC origin of replication
   2019..2070    -  misc_feature   bom (fragment): basis of mobility region from pBR322
   2077..2154    +  promoter       lacI promoter: lacI
   2155..2510    +  CDS            lacI (fragment): lac repressor; lacI; The lac repressor binds to the lac operator to inhibit transcription in E. coli. This inhibition can be relieved by adding lactose or isopropyl-β-D-thiogalactopyranoside (IPTG).
   2543..2570    -  terminator     rrnB T2 terminator: transcription terminator T2 from the E. coli rrnB gene
   2702..2745    +  terminator     rrnB T1 terminator: Escherichia coli rrnB; transcription terminator T1 from the E. coli rrnB gene
   2792..2828    -  CDS            lacZα (fragment): LacZα fragment of β-galactosidase; lacZ fragment
   2844..2943    +  protein_bind   attL1: mutant version of attL; recombination site for the Gateway® LR reaction LR Clonase™
   2958..3620    +  CDS            mScarlet: mScarlet is a basic (constitutively fluorescent) red fluorescent protein published in 2016, derived from synthetic construct. It has moderate acid sensitivity.
   3637..3736    -  protein_bind   attL2: mutant version of attL; recombination site for the Gateway® LR reaction LR Clonase™
>Addgene plasmid #225984 | pCENTR_aco_mScarlet3 | addgene full sequence | sequence record 448009 | Addgene NGS Result
ATCCAGCTGATAAGACGAAAGGGCCTCGTGATACGCCTATTTTTATAGGTTAATGTCATGATAATAATGG
TTTCTTAGACGTCAGGTGGCACTTTTCGGGGAAATGTGCGCGGAACCCCTATTTGTTTATTTTTCTAAAT
ACATTCAAATATGTATCCGCTCATGAGACAATAACCCTGATAAATGCTTCAATAATATTGAAAAAGGAAG
AGTATGAGTATTCAACATTTCCGTGTCGCCCTTATTCCCTTTTTTGCGGCATTTTGCCTTCCTGTTTTTG
CTCACCCAGAAACGCTGGTGAAAGTAAAAGATGCTGAAGATCAGTTGGGTGCACGAGTGGGTTACATCGA
ACTGGATCTCAACAGCGGTAAGATCCTTGAGAGTTTTCGCCCCGAAGAACGTTTTCCAATGATGAGCACT
TTTAAAGTTCTGCTATGTGGCGCGGTATTATCCCGTGTTGACGCCGGGCAAGAGCAACTCGGTCGCCGCA
TACACTATTCTCAGAATGACTTGGTTGAGTACTCACCAGTCACAGAAAAGCATCTTACGGATGGCATGAC
AGTAAGAGAATTATGCAGTGCTGCCATAACCATGAGTGATAACACTGCGGCCAACTTACTTCTGACAACG
ATCGGAGGACCGAAGGAGCTAACCGCTTTTTTGCACAACATGGGGGATCATGTAACTCGCCTTGATCGTT
GGGAACCGGAGCTGAATGAAGCCATACCAAACGACGAGCGTGACACCACGATGCCTGCAGCAATGGCAAC
AACGTTGCGCAAACTATTAACTGGCGAACTACTTACTCTAGCTTCCCGGCAACAATTAATAGACTGGATG
GAGGCGGATAAAGTTGCAGGACCACTTCTGCGCTCGGCCCTTCCGGCTGGCTGGTTTATTGCTGATAAAT
CTGGAGCCGGTGAGCGTGGGTCTCGCGGTATCATTGCAGCACTGGGGCCAGATGGTAAGCCCTCCCGTAT
CGTAGTTATCTACACGACGGGGAGTCAGGCAACTATGGATGAACGAAATAGACAGATCGCTGAGATAGGT
GCCTCACTGATTAAGCATTGGTAACTGTCAGACCAAGTTTACTCATATATACTTTAGATTGATTTAAAAC
TTCATTTTTAATTTAAAAGGATCTAGGTGAAGATCCTTTTTGATAATCTCATGACCAAAATCCCTTAACG
TGAGTTTTCGTTCCACTGAGCGTCAGACCCCGTAGAAAAGATCAAAGGATCTTCTTGAGATCCTTTTTTT
CTGCGCGTAATCTGCTGCTTGCAAACAAAAAAACCACCGCTACCAGCGGTGGTTTGTTTGCCGGATCAAG
AGCTACCAACTCTTTTTCCGAAGGTAACTGGCTTCAGCAGAGCGCAGATACCAAATACTGTCCTTCTAGT
GTAGCCGTAGTTAGGCCACCACTTCAAGAACTCTGTAGCACCGCCTACATACCTCGCTCTGCTAATCCTG
TTACCAGTGGCTGCTGCCAGTGGCGATAAGTCGTGTCTTACCGGGTTGGACTCAAGACGATAGTTACCGG
ATAAGGCGCAGCGGTCGGGCTGAACGGGGGGTTCGTGCACACAGCCCAGCTTGGAGCGAACGACCTACAC
CGAACTGAGATACCTACAGCGTGAGCTATGAGAAAGCGCCACGCTTCCCGAAGGGAGAAAGGCGGACAGG
TATCCGGTAAGCGGCAGGGTCGGAACAGGAGAGCGCACGAGGGAGCTTCCAGGGGGAAACGCCTGGTATC
TTTATAGTCCTGTCGGGTTTCGCCACCTCTGACTTGAGCGTCGATTTTTGTGATGCTCGTCAGGGGGGCG
GAGCCTATGGAAAAACGCCAGCAACGCGGCCTTTTTACGGTTCCTGGCCTTTTGCTGGCCTTTTGCTCAC
ATGTTCTTTCCTGCGTTATCCCCTGATTCTGTGGATAACCGTATTACCGCCTTTGAGTGAGCTGATACCG
CTCGCCGCAGCCGAACGACCGAGCGCAGCGAGTCAGTGAGCGAGGAAGCGGAAGAGCGCCTGATGCGGTA
TTTTCTCCTTACGCATCTGTGCGGTATTTCACACCGCATAAATTCCGACACCATCGAATGGCGCAAAACC
TTTCGCGGTATGGCATGATAGCGCCCGGAAGAGAGTCAATTCAGGGTGGTGAATGTGAAACCAGTAACGT
TATACGATGTCGCAGAGTATGCCGGTGTCTCTTATCAGACCGTTTCCCGCGTGGTGAACCAGGCCAGCCA
CGTTTCTGCGAAAACGCGGGAAAAAGTGGAAGCGGCGATGGCGGAGCTGAATTACATTCCCAACCGCGTG
GCACAACAACTGGCGGGCAAACAGTCGTTGCTGATTGGCGTTGCCACCTCCAGTCTGGCCCTGCACGCGC
CGTCGCAAATTGTCGCGGCGATTAAATCTCGCGCCGATCAACTGGGTGCCAGCGTGGTGGTGTCGATGGT
AGAACGAAGCGGCGTCGAAGCCTGTAAAGCGGCGGTGCACAATCTTCTCGCGCAACGCGTACCGCTAGCC
AGGAAGAGTTTGTAGAAACGCAAAAAGGCCATCCGTCAGGATGGCCTTCTGCTTAGTTTGATGCCTGGCA
GTTTATGGCGGGCGTCCTGCCCGCCACCCTCCGGGCCGTTGCTTCACAACGTTCAAATCCGCTCCCGGCG
GATTTGTCCTACTCAGGAGAGCGTTCACCGACAAACAACAGATAAAACGAAAGGCCCAGTCTTCCGACTG
AGCCTTTCGTTTTATTTGATGCCTGGCAGTTCCCTACTCTCGCGTTAACGCTAGCATGGATGTTTTCCCA
GTCACGACGTTGTAAAACGACGGCCAGTCTTAAGCTCGGGCCCCAAATAATGATTTTATTTTGACTGATA
GTGACCTGTTCGTTGCAACAAATTGATGAGCAATGCTTTTTTATAATGCCAACTTTGTACAAAAAAGCAG
GCTTAATGGATAGTACTGAGGCAGTTATCAAGGAATTTATGAGATTTAAAGTTCACATGGAGGGCTCAAT
GAATGGACACGAGTTCGAGATTGAAGGTGAGGGCGAGGGCAGACCTTACGAGGGAACCCAAACTGCAAAG
CTGAGGGTTACTAAGGGAGGTCCATTGCCATTCTCGTGGGACATCTTGTCCCCTCAGTTCATGTATGGAT
CGAGAGCCTTTACGAAACATCCGGCAGATATCCCTGATTATTGGAAACAATCTTTCCCTGAGGGATTTAA
GTGGGAGAGAGTGATGAACTTTGAGGACGGTGGTGCAGTATCGGTTGCTCAAGATACATCACTGGAAGAT
GGAACGCTTATATACAAAGTGAAGTTGAGAGGAACAAACTTCCCACCAGACGGACCGGTAATGCAAAAGA
AGACGATGGGGTGGGAAGCAAGCACAGAGAGACTATATCCGGAAGACGTCGTCTTGAAGGGTGATATTAA
GATGGCCCTCAGGTTGAAAGACGGTGGAAGGTATTTAGCAGACTTCAAAACGACCTACAGAGCCAAGAAG
CCTGTTCAGATGCCAGGTGCATTTAATATCGATCGTAAGCTGGATATCACATCCCACAATGAGGACTACA
CGGTTGTCGAGCAATATGAAAGATCAGTGGCTAGGCATTCGACAGGTGGATCAGGTGGGTCTTAGAACCC
AGCTTTCTTGTACAAAGTTGGCATTATAAGAAAGCATTGCTTATCAATTTGTTGCAACGAACAGGTCACT
ATCAGTCAAAATAAAATCATTATTTGCC
